>Addgene plasmid #68822 | EGFPC2-CB2 SH3- | depositor full sequence | sequence record 122337 | EGFPC2-CB2 SH3- sequence 5940 bps
TAGTTATTAATAGTAATCAATTACGGGGTCATTAGTTCATAGCCCATATATGGAGTTCCGCGTTACATAA
CTTACGGTAAATGGCCCGCCTGGCTGACCGCCCAACGACCCCCGCCCATTGACGTCAATAATGACGTATG
TTCCCATAGTAACGCCAATAGGGACTTTCCATTGACGTCAATGGGTGGAGTATTTACGGTAAACTGCCCA
CTTGGCAGTACATCAAGTGTATCATATGCCAAGTACGCCCCCTATTGACGTCAATGACGGTAAATGGCCC
GCCTGGCATTATGCCCAGTACATGACCTTATGGGACTTTCCTACTTGGCAGTACATCTACGTATTAGTCA
TCGCTATTACCATGGTGATGCGGTTTTGGCAGTACATCAATGGGCGTGGATAGCGGTTTGACTCACGGGG
ATTTCCAAGTCTCCACCCCATTGACGTCAATGGGAGTTTGTTTTGGCACCAAAATCAACGGGACTTTCCA
AAATGTCGTAACAACTCCGCCCCATTGACGCAAATGGGCGGTAGGCGTGTACGGTGGGAGGTCTATATAA
GCAGAGCTGGTTTAGTGAACCGTCAGATCCGCTAGCGCTACCGGTCGCCACCATGGTGAGCAAGGGCGAG
GAGCTGTTCACCGGGGTGGTGCCCATCCTGGTCGAGCTGGACGGCGACGTAAACGGCCACAAGTTCAGCG
TGTCCGGCGAGGGCGAGGGCGATGCCACCTACGGCAAGCTGACCCTGAAGTTCATCTGCACCACCGGCAA
GCTGCCCGTGCCCTGGCCCACCCTCGTGACCACCCTGACCTACGGCGTGCAGTGCTTCAGCCGCTACCCC
GACCACATGAAGCAGCACGACTTCTTCAAGTCCGCCATGCCCGAAGGCTACGTCCAGGAGCGCACCATCT
TCTTCAAGGACGACGGCAACTACAAGACCCGCGCCGAGGTGAAGTTCGAGGGCGACACCCTGGTGAACCG
CATCGAGCTGAAGGGCATCGACTTCAAGGAGGACGGCAACATCCTGGGGCACAAGCTGGAGTACAACTAC
AACAGCCACAACGTCTATATCATGGCCGACAAGCAGAAGAACGGCATCAAGGTGAACTTCAAGATCCGCC
ACAACATCGAGGACGGCAGCGTGCAGCTCGCCGACCACTACCAGCAGAACACCCCCATCGGCGACGGCCC
CGTGCTGCTGCCCGACAACCACTACCTGAGCACCCAGTCCGCCCTGAGCAAAGACCCCAACGAGAAGCGC
GATCACATGGTCCTGCTGGAGTTCGTGACCGCCGCCGGGATCACTCTCGGCATGGACGAGCTGTACAAGT
CCGGCCGGACTCAGATCTCGAGCTCAAGCTTCATGCAGTGGATTAGAGGCGGATCGGGAATGCTCTGGGT
GAACCAGGAGGATGGGGTGGAGGAAGGGCCCAGTGACGTGCAGAATGGGCACCTGGACCCCAACTCAGAC
TGCCTCTGTCTGGGCCGGCCACTACAGAACCGGGACCAGATGCGGGCCAATGTCATCAATGAGATCATGA
GCACGGAACGTCATTACATCAAGCATCTCAAGGACATTTGCGAGGGGTACCTGAAGCAGTGCCGAAAGAG
AAGGGACATGTTCAGTGATGAGCAGCTGAAAGTCATCTTTGGAAACATTGAAGACATCTACAGATTTCAG
ATGGGCTTCGTGAGAGACTTGGAGAAGCAGTACAACAATGATGACCCCCACCTCAGCGAGATAGGACCCT
GCTTCTTGGAGCATCAAGATGGCTTCTGGATATACTCTGAGTATTGTAACAACCACCTGGATGCCTGCAT
GGAGCTCTCCAAACTGATGAAGGACAGCCGCTATCAACACTTCTTTGAGGCCTGCCGCCTCTTGCAGCAG
ATGATCGACATCGCTATCGATGGTTTTCTTTTGACTCCAGTACAGAAGATCTGCAAATACCCCTTACAAT
TGGCCGAGCTCCTAAAGTATACTGCCCAAGACCACAGTGATTACAGATATGTCGCAGCTGCTTTGGCTGT
CATGAGAAATGTGACTCAGCAGATCAATGAACGCAAGCGACGTCTGGAGAATATTGACAAGATTGCTCAA
TGGCAGGCCTCTGTCCTAGACTGGGAGGGAGATGACATCTTAGACAGGAGCTCGGAACTGATCTACACTG
GAGAGATGGCCTGGATCTACCAGCCCTATGGCCGCAACCAGCAGAGAGTCTTCTTCCTGTTTGACCACCA
GATGGTCCTCTGCAAGAAGGACCTAATCCGGAGAGACATCCTATACTACAAGGGGCGCATTGACATGGAT
AAATATGAGGTCATTGACATTGAAGATGGCAGAGATGATGACTTTAATGTCAGCATGAAAAATGCTTTCA
AGCTGCACAACAAGGAAACCGAAGAAGTACATCTGTTCTTTGCCAAGAAACTGGAGGAGAAAATACGTTG
GCTTAGAGCTTTCAGAGAAGAGAGGAAAATGGTACAAGAAGATGAAAAAATTGGCTTTGAGATTTCTGAA
AATCAGAAGAGACAGGCTGCAATGACTGTGAGAAAAGCGTCTAAACAGAAAGTAACCCAAAGAAAATGGC
ACTATTAGGGATCCACCGGATCTAGATAACTGATCATAATCAGCCATACCACATTTGTAGAGGTTTTACT
TGCTTTAAAAAACCTCCCACACCTCCCCCTGAACCTGAAACATAAAATGAATGCAATTGTTGTTGTTAAC
TTGTTTATTGCAGCTTATAATGGTTACAAATAAAGCAATAGCATCACAAATTTCACAAATAAAGCATTTT
TTTCACTGCATTCTAGTTGTGGTTTGTCCAAACTCATCAATGTATCTTAACGCGTAAATTGTAAGCGTTA
ATATTTTGTTAAAATTCGCGTTAAATTTTTGTTAAATCAGCTCATTTTTTAACCAATAGGCCGAAATCGG
CAAAATCCCTTATAAATCAAAAGAATAGACCGAGATAGGGT
[37 nt withheld, positions 2982-3018]
AAAGAACGTGGACTCCAACGTCAAAGG
[49 nt withheld, positions 3046-3094]
T
[91 nt withheld, positions 3096-3186]
G
[124 nt withheld, positions 3188-3311]
CAGGTGGCACTTTTCGGGGAAATGTGCGCGGAACCCCTATTTGTTTATTTTTCTAAATACATTCAAATAT
GTATCCGCTCATGAGACAATAACCCTGATAAATGCTTCAATAATATTGAAAAAGGAAGAGTCCTGAGGCG
GAAAGAACCAGCTGTGGAATGTGTGTCAGTTAGGGTGTGGAAAGTCCCCAGGCTCCCCAGCAGGCAGAAG
TATGCAAAGCATGCATCTCAATTAGTCAGCAACCAGGTGTGGAAAGTCCCCAGGCTCCCCAGCAGGCAGA
AGTATGCAAAGCATGCATCTCAATTAGTCAGCAACCATAGTCCCGCCCCTAACTCCGCCCATCCCGCCCC
TAACTCCGCCCAGTTCCGCCCATTCTCCGCCCCATGGCTGACTAATTTTTTTTATTTATGCAGAGGCCGA
GGCCGCCTCGGCCTCTGAGCTATTCCAGAAGTAGTGAGGAGGCTTTTTTGGAGGCCTAGGCTTTTGCAAA
GATCGATCAAGAGACAGGATGAGGATCGTTTCGCATGATTGAACAAGATGGATTGCACGCAGGTTCTCCG
GCCGCTTGGGTGGAGAGGCTATTCGGCTATGACTGGGCACAACAGACAATCGGCTGCTCTGATGCCGCCG
TGTTCCGGCTGTCAGCGCAGGGGCGCCCGGTTCTTTTTGTCAAGACCGACCTGTCCGGTGCCCTGAATGA
ACTGCAAGACGAGGCAGCGCGGCTATCGTGGCTGGCCACGACGGGCGTTCCTTGCGCAGCTGTGCTCGAC
GTTGTCACTGAAGCGGGAAGGGACTGGCTGCTATTGGGCGAAGTGCCGGGGCAGGATCTCCTGTCATCTC
ACCTTGCTCCTGCCGAGAAAGTATCCATCATGGCTGATGCAATGCGGCGGCTGCATACGCTTGATCCGGC
TACCTGCCCATTCGACCACCAAGCGAAACATCGCATCGAGCGAGCACGTACTCGGATGGAAGCCGGTCTT
GTCGATCAGGATGATCTGGACGAAGAGCATCAGGGGCTCGCGCCAGCCGAACTGTTCGCCAGGCTCAAGG
CGAGCATGCCCGACGGCGAGGATCTCGTCGTGACCCATGGCGATGCCTGCTTGCCGAATATCATGGTGGA
AAATGGCCGCTTTTCTGGATTCATCGACTGTGGCCGGCTGGGTGTGGCGGACCGCTATCAGGACATAGCG
TTGGCTACCCGTGATATTGCTGAAGAGCTTGGCGGCGAATGGGCTGACCGCTTCCTCGTGCTTTACGGTA
TCGCCGCTCCCGATTCGCAGCGCATCGCCTTCTATCGCCTTCTTGACGAGTTCTTCTGAGCGGGACTCTG
GGGTTCGAAATGACCGACCAAGCGACGCCCAACCTGCCATCACGAGATTTCGATTCCACCGCCGCCTTCT
ATGAAAGGTTGGGCTTCGGAATCGTTTTCCGGGACGCCGGCTGGATGATCCTCCAGCGCGGGGATCTCAT
GCTGGAGTTCTTCGCCCACCCTAGGGGGAGGCTAACTGAAACACGGAAGGAGACAATACCGGAAGGAACC
CGCGCTATGACGGCAATAAAAAGACAGAATAAAACGCACGGTGTTGGGTCGTTTGTTCATAAACGCGGGG
TTCGGTCCCAGGGCTGGCACTCTGTCGATACCCCACCGAGACCCCATTGGGGCCAATACGCCCGCGTTTC
TTCCTTTTCCCCACCCCACCCCCCAAGTTCGGGTGAAGGCCCAGGGCTCGCAGCCAACGTCGGGGCGGCA
GGCCCTGCCATAGCCTCAGGTTACTCATATATACTTTAGATTGATTTAAAACTTCATTTTTAATTTAAAA
GGATCTAGGTGAAGATCCTTTTTGATAATCTCATGACCAAAATCCCTTAACGTGAGTTTTCGTTCCACTG
AGCGTCAGACCCCGTAGAAAAGATCAAAGGATCTTCTTGAGATCCTTTTTTTCTGCGCGTAATCTGCTGC
TTGCAAACAAAAAAACCACCGCTACCAGCGGTGGTTTGTTTGCCGGATCAAGAGCTACCAACTCTTTTTC
CGAAGGTAACTGGCTTCAGCAGAGCGCAGATACCAAATACTGTCCTTCTAGTGTAGCCGTAGTTAGGCCA
CCACTTCAAGAACTCTGTAGCACCGCCTACATACCTCGCTCTGCTAATCCTGTTACCAGTGGCTGCTGCC
AGTGGCGATAAGTCGTGTCTTACCGGGTTGGACTCAAGACGATAGTTACCGGATAAGGCGCAGCGGTCGG
GCTGAACGGGGGGTTCGTGCACACAGCCCAGCTTGGAGCGAACGACCTACACCGAACTGAGATACCTACA
GCGTGAGCTATGAGAAAGCGCCACGCTTCCCGAAGGGAGAAAGGCGGACAGGTATCCGGTAAGCGGCAGG
GTCGGAACAGGAGAGCGCACGAGGGAGCTTCCAGGGGGAAACGCCTGGTATCTTTATAGTCCTGTCGGGT
TTCGCCACCTCTGACTTGAGCGTCGATTTTTGTGATGCTCGTCAGGGGGGCGGAGCCTATGGAAAAACGC
CAGCAACGCGGCCTTTTTACGGTTCCTGGCCTTTTGCTGGCCTTTTGCTCACATGTTCTTTCCTGCGTTA
TCCCCTGATTCTGTGGATAACCGTATTACCGCCATGCAT
Features (pLannotate 1.2.2; 15 found; start..end, strand, type, name):
     61..364     +  enhancer       CMV enhancer: human cytomegalovirus immediate early enhancer
    365..568     +  promoter       CMV promoter: human cytomegalovirus (CMV) immediate early promoter
    613..1329    +  CDS            EGFP: EGFP is a basic (constitutively fluorescent) green fluorescent protein published in 1996, derived from Aequorea victoria. It is reported to be a rapidly-maturing weak dimer with moderate acid sensitivity.
   1335..1362    +  misc_feature   MCS (fragment): multiple cloning site
   1393..2571    +  CDS            Arhgef9 (fragment): ARHG9_RAT - Experimental evidence at protein level: Swiss-Prot protein existence level 1. Acts as guanine nucleotide exchange factor (GEF) for CDC42. Promotes formation of GPHN clusters. From Rattus norvegicus (Rat).
   2621..2705    +  CDS            large T antigen (fragment): large T antigen from SV40 (simian virus 40)
   2728..2849    +  polyA_signal   SV40 poly(A) signal: SV40 polyadenylation signal
   2883..3311    -  rep_origin     f1 ori (sequence partly withheld): f1 bacteriophage origin of replication; arrow indicates direction of (+) strand synthesis
   3338..3442    +  promoter       AmpR promoter: bla
   3444..3801    +  promoter       SV40 promoter: SV40 enhancer and early promoter
   3836..4630    +  CDS            NeoR/KanR: aminoglycoside phosphotransferase from Tn5; aph(3')-II (or nptII); confers resistance to neomycin, kanamycin, and G418 (Geneticin®)
   4651..4803    +  CDS            ble (fragment): BLE_KLEPN - Experimental evidence at protein level: Swiss-Prot protein existence level 1. Binding protein with a strong affinity to the bleomycin family of antibiotics. Binds to CL990; an antimitotic-antibiotic compound. From Klebsiella pneumoniae.
   4862..4909    +  polyA_signal   HSV TK poly(A) signal: herpes simplex virus thymidine kinase polyadenylation signal (Cole and Stacy, 1985)
   5000..5016    -  polyA_signal   bGH poly(A) signal (fragment): bovine growth hormone polyadenylation signal
   5238..5826    +  rep_origin     ori: high-copy-number ColE1/pMB1/pBR322/pUC origin of replication
