[The description below was written by a language model from this plasmid's Addgene catalogue record, the feature table of its GenBank file and pLannotate feature annotations shown in this document.]
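Description:
EGFPC2-CB2 SH3- is a mammalian expression plasmid built on the Clontech pEGFP-C2 backbone that produces rat collybistin (Arhgef9) fused at its N terminus to EGFP. The insert, listed as 1236 bp with no mutations, was cloned between the HindIII and BamHI sites of the multiple cloning site, both of which are retained. It encodes the CB2 splice isoform lacking the SH3 domain cassette. According to the depositor, the absence of that cassette is the only difference from the companion CB2 SH3+ construct. In the annotated 5,940 nt full sequence, the CMV immediate-early enhancer and promoter drive the EGFP coding sequence, followed by a remnant of the polylinker and the Arhgef9 reading frame (annotated as a fragment relative to the reference protein, as expected for a shorter isoform). The transcript is terminated by the SV40 polyadenylation signal.

The backbone carries a high-copy pUC-type origin for propagation in E. coli and an f1 origin for single-stranded DNA production. A single Tn5 NeoR/KanR gene serves both hosts: a bacterial promoter gives kanamycin resistance in E. coli, while the SV40 enhancer/early promoter with the HSV TK polyadenylation signal allows G418 selection of transfected mammalian cells. The short large T antigen, ble and bGH poly(A) annotations are small fragments, most likely backbone remnants or incidental matches rather than functional parts. Two additional partial GenBank records (868 and 757 bp) contain no annotated features.

Collybistin is a guanine nucleotide exchange factor for CDC42 that promotes gephyrin clustering. The plasmid is intended for expressing and visualising this fluorescent isoform in mammalian cells. The associated study concerns how Arhgef9 splice isoforms influence neuronal maturation and synapse formation downstream of alpha2 GABAA receptors.
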