Addgene plasmid #68822: EGFPC2-CB2 SH3-
Purpose: EGFP tagged Collybistin expression in mammalian cells
Depositing lab: Shiva Tyagarajan. Publication: RhoGEF9 splice isoforms influence neuronal maturation and synapse formation downstream of alpha2 GABAA receptors. de Groot C, Floriou-Servou A, Tsai YC, Fruh S, Kohler M, Parkin G, Schwerdel C, Bosshard G, Kaila K, Fritschy JM, Tyagarajan SK. PLoS Genet. 2017 Oct 25;13(10):e1007073. doi: 10.1371/journal.pgen.1007073. eCollection 2017 Oct. PubMed 29069083.
Backbone
  Vector backbone: pEGFP C2
  Backbone manufacturer: Clontech
  Backbone size w/o insert (bp): 4700
  Vector type: Mammalian Expression
  Selectable markers: Neomycin (select with G418)
Growth in bacteria
  Bacterial resistance: Kanamycin, 50 μg/mL
  Growth temperature: 37°C
  Growth strain: DH5alpha
  Copy number: High Copy
Gene/Insert
  Gene/Insert name: Collybistin
  Species: R. norvegicus (rat)
  Insert size (bp): 1236
  Mutation: none
  Entrez Gene: Arhgef9
  Promoter: CMV
  Tag / fusion protein: EGFP (N terminal on backbone)
  Cloning method: Restriction Enzyme; 5′ cloning site HindIII (not destroyed); 3′ cloning site BamHI (not destroyed)
  Sequencing primers: 5′ EGFP-C; 3′ SV40pA-R
Terms and licenses: Academic/Nonprofit Terms; Industry Terms: Not Available to Industry
Depositor comments: CB2SH3+ contains the SH3 domain splice cassette, CB2SH3- lacks the Sh3 domain splice cassette. That is the only difference between these two splice isoforms.
How to cite: EGFPC2-CB2 SH3- was a gift from Shiva Tyagarajan (Addgene plasmid # 68822 ; http://n2t.net/addgene:68822 ; RRID:Addgene_68822)
