LOCUS       Exported 868 bp ds-DNA linear SYN 10-JUN-2021
DEFINITION  EGFP tagged Collybistin expression in mammalian cells.
ACCESSION   .
VERSION     .
KEYWORDS    EGFPC2-CB2 SH3-
SOURCE      synthetic DNA construct
  ORGANISM  synthetic DNA construct
REFERENCE   1 (bases 1 to 868)
  AUTHORS   de Groot C, Floriou-Servou A, Tsai YC, Fruh S, Kohler M, Parkin G,
            Schwerdel C, Bosshard G, Kaila K, Fritschy JM, Tyagarajan SK
  TITLE     RhoGEF9 splice isoforms influence neuronal maturation and synapse
            formation downstream of alpha2 GABAA receptors.
  JOURNAL   PLoS Genet. 2017 Oct 25;13(10):e1007073. doi:
            10.1371/journal.pgen.1007073. eCollection 2017 Oct.
  PUBMED    29069083
REFERENCE   2 (bases 1 to 868)
  AUTHORS   .
  TITLE     Direct Submission
  JOURNAL   Exported Jun 10, 2021 from SnapGene Server 1.1.58
            http://www.snapgene.com
FEATURES             Location/Qualifiers
     source          1..868
                     /organism="synthetic DNA construct"
                     /mol_type="other DNA"
ORIGIN
        1 agtccggccg gactcagatc tcgagctcaa gcttcatgca gtggattaga ggcggatcgg
       61 gaatgctctg ggtgaaccag gaggatgggg tggaggaagg gcccagtgac gtgcagaatg
      121 ggcacctgga ccccaactca gactgcctct gtctgggccg gccactacag aaccgggacc
      181 agatgcgggc caatgtcatc aatgagatca tgagcacgga acgtcattac atcaagcatc
      241 tcaaggacat ttgcgagggg tacctgaagc agtgccgaaa gagaagggac atgttcagtg
      301 atgagcagct gaaagtcatc tttggaaaca ttgaagacat ctacagattt cagatgggct
      361 tcgtgagaga cttggagaag cagtacaaca atgatgaccc ccacctcagc gagataggac
      421 cctgcttctt ggagcatcaa gatggcttct ggatatactc tgagtattgt aacaaccacc
      481 tggatgcctg catggagctc tccaaactga tgaaggacag ccgctatcaa cacttctttg
      541 aggcctgccg cctcttgcag cagatgatcg acatcgctat cgatggtttt cttttgactc
      601 cagtacagaa gatctgcaaa taccccttac aattggccga gctcctaaag tatactgccc
      661 aagaccacag tgattacaga tatgtcgcag ctgctttggc tgtcatgaga aatgtgactc
      721 agcagatcaa tgaacgcaag cgacgtctgg agaatattga caagattgct caatggcagg
      781 cctctgtcct agactgggag ggagatgaca tcttagacag gagctcggaa ctgatctaca
      841 ctggagagat ggcctggatc taccagcc
//
