LOCUS       Exported 757 bp ds-DNA linear SYN 10-JUN-2021
DEFINITION  EGFP tagged Collybistin expression in mammalian cells.
ACCESSION   .
VERSION     .
KEYWORDS    EGFPC2-CB2 SH3-
SOURCE      synthetic DNA construct
  ORGANISM  synthetic DNA construct
REFERENCE   1 (bases 1 to 757)
  AUTHORS   de Groot C, Floriou-Servou A, Tsai YC, Fruh S, Kohler M, Parkin G,
            Schwerdel C, Bosshard G, Kaila K, Fritschy JM, Tyagarajan SK
  TITLE     RhoGEF9 splice isoforms influence neuronal maturation and synapse
            formation downstream of alpha2 GABAA receptors.
  JOURNAL   PLoS Genet. 2017 Oct 25;13(10):e1007073. doi:
            10.1371/journal.pgen.1007073. eCollection 2017 Oct.
  PUBMED    29069083
REFERENCE   2 (bases 1 to 757)
  AUTHORS   .
  TITLE     Direct Submission
  JOURNAL   Exported Jun 10, 2021 from SnapGene Server 1.1.58
            http://www.snapgene.com
FEATURES             Location/Qualifiers
     source          1..757
                     /organism="synthetic DNA construct"
                     /mol_type="other DNA"
ORIGIN
        1 agttaacaac aacaattgca ttcattttat gtttcaggtt cagggggagg tgtgggaggt
       61 tttttaaagc aagtaaaacc tctacaaatg tggtatggct gattatgatc agttatctag
      121 atccggtgga tccctaatag tgccattttc tttgggttac tttctgttta gacgcttttc
      181 tcacagtcat tgcagcctgt ctcttctgat tttcagaaat ctcaaagcca attttttcat
      241 cttcttgtac cattttcctc tcttctctga aagctctaag ccaacgtatt ttctcctcca
      301 gtttcttggc aaagaacaga tgtacttctt cggtttcctt gttgtgcagc ttgaaagcat
      361 ttttcatgct gacattaaag tcatcatctc tgccatcttc aatgtcaatg acctcatatt
      421 tatccatgtc aatgcgcccc ttgtagtata ggatgtctct ccggattagg tccttcttgc
      481 agaggaccat ctggtggtca aacaggaaga agactctctg ctggttgcgg ccatagggct
      541 ggtagatcca ggccatctct ccagtgtaga tcagttccga gctcctgtct aagatgtcat
      601 ctccctccca gtctaggaca gaggcctgcc attgagcaat cttgtcaata ttctccagac
      661 gtcgcttgcg ttcattgatc tgctgagtca catttctcat gacagccaaa gcagctgcga
      721 catatctgta atcactgtgg tcttgggcag tatactt
//
